>Addgene plasmid #73387 | pRK5-HA-YFP-rictor | addgene full sequence | sequence record 242828 | Addgene NGS Result
ACGACCGAGCGCAGCGAGTCAGTGAGCGAGGAAGCGGAAGAGCGCCCAATACGCAAACCGCCTCTCCCCG
CGCGTTGGCCGATTCATTAATGCAGCTGGCACGACAGGTTTCCCGACTGGAAAGCGGGCAGTGAGCGCAA
CGCAATTAATGTGAGTTAGCTCACTCATTAGGCACCCCAGGCTTTACACTTTATGCTTCCGGCTCGTATG
TTGTGTGGAATTGTGAGCGGATAACAATTTCACACAGGAAACAGCTATGACATGATTACGAATTAATTCG
AGCTCGCCCGACATTGATTATTGACTAGTTATTAATAGTAATCAATTACGGGGTCATTAGTTCATAGCCC
ATATATGGAGTTCCGCGTTACATAACTTACGGTAAATGGCCCGCCTGGCTGACCGCCCAACGACCCCCGC
CCATTGACGTCAATAATGACGTATGTTCCCATAGTAACGCCAATAGGGACTTTCCATTGACGTCAATGGG
TGGAGTATTTACGGTAAACTGCCCACTTGGCAGTACATCAAGTGTATCATATGCCAAGTACGCCCCCTAT
TGACGTCAATGACGGTAAATGGCCCGCCTGGCATTATGCCCAGTACATGACCTTATGGGACTTTCCTACT
TGGCAGTACATCTACGTATTAGTCATCGCTATTACCATGGTGATGCGGTTTTGGCAGTACATCAATGGGC
GTGGATAGCGGTTTGACTCACGGGGATTTCCAAGTCTCCACCCCATTGACGTCAATGGGAGTTTGTTTTG
GCACCAAAATCAACGGGACTTTCCAAAATGTCGTAACAACTCCGCCCCATTGACGCAAATGGGCGGTAGG
CGTGTACGGTGGGAGGTCTATATAAGCAGAGCTCGTTTAGTGAACCGTCAGATCGCCTGGAGACGCCATC
CACGCTGTTTTGACCTCCATAGAAGACACCGGGACCGATCCAGCCTCCGCGGCCGGGAACGGTGCATTGG
AACGCGGATTCCCCGTGCCAAGAGTGACGTAAGTACCGCCTATAGAGTCTATAGGCCCACCCCCTTGGCT
TCGTTAGAACGCGGCTACAATTAATACATAACCTTATGTATCATACACATACGATTTAGGTGACACTATA
GAATAACATCCACTTTGCCTTTCTCTCCACAGGTGTCCACTCCCAGGTCCAACTGCACCTCGGTTCTATC
GATTGAATTCCCGAACCGACAGTCGGTCTCTTCACCAAGGCCATTCGCGCCACCATGGGCTACCCCTATG
ATGTGCCTGACTACGCAGATCGCAATGGTGGTGGTGGTGGACCGGTCGCCACCATGGTGAGCAAGGGCGA
GGAGCTGTTCACCGGGGTGGTGCCCATCCTGGTCGAGCTGGACGGCGACGTAAACGGCCACAAGTTCAGC
GTGTCCGGCGAGGGCGAGGGCGATGCCACCTACGGCAAGCTGACCCTGAAGTTCATCTGCACCACCGGCA
AGCTGCCCGTGCCCTGGCCCACCCTCGTGACCACCTTCGGCTACGGCCTGCAGTGCTTCGCCCGCTACCC
CGACCACATGAAGCAGCACGACTTCTTCAAGTCCGCCATGCCCGAAGGCTACGTCCAGGAGCGCACCATC
TTCTTCAAGGACGACGGCAACTACAAGACCCGCGCCGAGGTGAAGTTCGAGGGCGACACCCTGGTGAACC
GCATCGAGCTGAAGGGCATCGACTTCAAGGAGGACGGCAACATCCTGGGGCACAAGCTGGAGTACAACTA
CAACAGCCACAACGTCTATATCATGGCCGACAAGCAGAAGAACGGCATCAAGGTGAACTTCAAGATCCGC
CACAACATCGAGGACGGCAGCGTGCAGCTCGCCGACCACTACCAGCAGAACACCCCCATCGGCGACGGCC
CCGTGCTGCTGCCCGACAACCACTACCTGAGCTACCAGTCCGCCCTGAGCAAAGACCCCAACGAGAAGCG
CGATCACATGGTCCTGCTGGAGTTCGTGACCGCCGCCGGGATCACTCTCGGCATGGACGAGCTGTACAAG
TCCGGACTCAGATCTGGTGGAGGGCCTGGTGGAGGTGGGCCTGGAGGTGGAGGACCTGGTGGTGGTGGGT
CGACGATGGCGGCGATCGGTCGTGGCCGCTCTCTGAAGAACCTCCGAGTACGAGGGCGGAATGACAGCGG
CGAGGAGAACGTCCCGCTGGATCTGACCCGAGAACCTTCTGATAACTTAAGAGAGATTCTCCAAAATGTG
GCCAGATTGCAGGGAGTATCAAATATGAGAAAGCTAGGCCATCTGAATAACTTTACTAAGCTTCTTTGTG
ATATTGGCCACAGTGAAGAAAAACTGGGCTTTCACTATGAGGATATCATAATTTGTTTGCGGTTAGCTTT
ATTAAATGAAGCAAAAGAAGTGCGAGCAGCAGGGCTACGAGCGCTTCGATATCTCATCCAAGACTCCAGT
ATTCTCCAGAAGGTGCTAAAATTGAAAGTGGACTATTTAATAGCTAGGTGCATTGACATACAACAGAGCA
ACGAGGTAGAGAGGACACAAGCACTTCGATTAGTCAGAAAGATGATTACTGTGAATGCTTCCTTGTTTCC
TAGTTCTGTGACCAACTCATTAATTGCAGTTGGAAATGATGGACTTCAAGAAAGAGACAGAATGGTCCGA
GCATGCATTGCCATTATCTGTGAACTAGCACTTCAGAATCCAGAGGTGGTGGCCCTTCGAGGTGGACTAA
ACACCATCTTGAAAAATGTGATCGATTGCCAATTAAGTCGAATAAATGAGGCCCTAATTACTACAATTTT
GCACCTTCTTAATCATCCAAAGACTCGACAGTATGTGCGAGCTGATGTAGAATTAGAGAGAATTTTAGCA
CCCTATACTGATTTTCACTACAGACATAGCCCAGATACAGCTGAAGGACAGCTCAAAGAAGACAGAGAAG
CACGATTTCTAGCCAGTAAAATGGGAATCATAGCAACATTCCGATCATGGGCAGGTATTATTAATTTATG
TAAACCTGGAAATTCTGGGATCCAGTCTCTAATAGGAGTACTTTGCATACCAAATATGGAAATAAGGCGA
GGTCTACTTGAAGTGCTTTATGATATATTTCGTCTTCCTCTACCTGTTGTGACTGAGGAGTTCATAGAAG
CACTACTCAGTGTAGATCCAGGGAGGTTCCAAGACAGTTGGAGGCTTTCAGATGGCTTTGTGGCAGCTGA
GGCAAAAACTATTCTTCCTCATCGTGCCAGATCCAGGCCAGACCTCATGGATAATTATTTGGCACTGATA
CTCTCTGCATTTATTCGTAATGGACTTTTAGAGGGTCTAGTTGAAGTGATAACAAACAGTGATGATCATA
TCTCAGTTAGAGCTACCATCCTTTTAGGAGAGCTTTTACATATGGCAAACACAATTCTTCCTCATTCACA
TAGCCATCATTTACACTGCTTGCCAACCCTAATGAATATGGCTGCATCCTTTGATATCCCCAAGGAAAAG
AGACTGCGAGCCAGTGCAGCCTTGAACTGTTTAAAACGCTTCCATGAAATGAAGAAACGAGGACCTAAGC
CTTATAGTCTTCATTTAGACCACATTATTCAGAAAGCAATTGCAACACACCAGAAACGGGATCAGTATCT
CCGAGTTCAGAAAGATATATTTATCCTTAAGGATACAGAGGAAGCTCTTTTAATTAACCTTAGAGATAGC
CAAGTCCTTCAACATAAAGAGAATCTTGAATGGAATTGGAATCTTATAGGGACCATTCTTAAGTGGCCAA
ATGTAAATCTAAGAAACTATAAAGATGAACAGTTACACAGGTTTGTACGAAGACTACTTTATTTTTACAA
GCCCAGCAGTAAATTATATGCCAACCTGGATCTGGATTTTGCCAAGGCCAAACAGCTCACGGTTGTAGGT
TGCCAGTTTACAGAATTTCTTCTTGAATCTGAAGAGGATGGGCAAGGCTACTTAGAAGATCTAGTAAAGG
ATATTGTTCAGTGGCTCAATGCTTCATCTGGAATGAAACCCGAAAGAAGTCTTCAAAATAATGGTTTATT
GACCACCCTTAGTCAACACTACTTTTTATTTATTGGAACACTTTCTTGCCACCCTCATGGAGTTAAAATG
CTGGAAAAATGCAGTGTATTTCAGTGTCTCCTTAATCTTTGCTCCTTGAAAAACCAAGATCACTTGCTAA
AACTTACTGTTTCTAGCTTGGACTATAGCAGAGATGGATTGGCTAGAGTCATCCTTTCCAAAATTTTAAC
TGCAGCTACTGATGCCTGCAGACTCTATGCAACAAAACATTTAAGGGTATTATTGAGAGCTAATGTTGAA
TTCTTTAATAATTGGGGAATTGAGTTGTTAGTGACCCAGCTACATGATAAAAACAAAACGATTTCCTCTG
AAGCTCTTGATATCCTCGATGAAGCATGTGAAGACAAGGCCAATCTTCATGCTCTCATTCAGATGAAACC
AGCGTTATCCCACCTTGGAGACAAGGGTTTGCTTCTCCTGCTGAGATTTCTCTCCATTCCAAAAGGATTT
TCCTATCTGAATGAAAGAGGTTATGTAGCAAAACAATTGGAAAAGTGGCACAGGGAATACAACTCCAAAT
ATGTTGACTTGATTGAGGAACAACTCAATGAAGCACTTACTACTTACCGGAAGCCTGTTGATGGTGATAA
CTATGTTCGTCGGAGTAACCAAAGATTACAGCGTCCTCACGTCTACCTGCCTATACACCTTTATGGACAA
CTAGTACACCATAAAACAGGCTGCCATTTGTTGGAAGTACAGAATATTATTACAGAACTCTGTCGTAATG
TTCGTACACCAGATTTGGATAAGTGGGAAGAAATTAAAAAACTGAAAGCATCTCTTTGGGCCTTGGGAAA
TATCGGCTCATCAAATTGGGGTCTCAATTTGCTACAGGAAGAAAACGTGATTCCAGATATACTAAAACTT
GCAAAACAGTGTGAAGTTCTTTCCATCAGAGGGACCTGTGTATATGTACTTGGGCTCATAGCTAAAACCA
AACAAGGCTGTGATATTCTAAAATGTCACAACTGGGATGCTGTGAGGCATAGTCGCAAACATCTGTGGCC
AGTGGTTCCAGATGATGTGGAACAACTCTGTAATGAACTTTCATCTATCCCAAGCACTCTAAGTTTGAAC
TCGGAGTCAACCAGCTCTAGACATAATAGTGAAAGTGAATCTGTGCCATCGAGTATGTTCATATTGGAGG
ATGACCGGTTTGGCAGCAGCTCTACTAGTACATTTTTCCTTGATATCAATGAAGATACAGAGCCAACATT
TTATGACCGATCTGGACCCATAAAGGATAAAAATTCATTCCCTTTCTTTGCTTCTAGTAAACTTGTGAAG
AATCGTATCTTAAATTCGCTTACTTTGCCTAACAAAAAACATCGTAGTAGCAGTGATCCAAAAGGAGGGA
AATTATCATCTGAAAGTAAGACAAGCAACAGGCGAATCAGAACACTTACGGAGCCCAGTGTTGATTTTAA
TCATAGTGATGATTTTACACCCATATCCACTGTACAGAAAACATTACAATTAGAGACTTCATTTATGGGG
AATAAGCACATTGAAGACACTGGTAGTACACCAAGCATTGGAGAAAATGACTTAAAATTCACCAAGAATT
TTGGTACAGAGAATCACAGAGAAAATACAAGCCGAGAGAGGTTAGTAGTAGAAAGTTCAACGAGCTCACA
TATGAAGATACGTAGCCAAAGTTTCAATACAGACACTACAACAAGTGGCATAAGTTCAATGAGCTCAAGT
CCTTCACGAGAGACAGTAGGTGTAGATGCTACAACTATGGACACAGACTGTGGAAGCATGAGTACTGTGG
TAAGTACTAAAACTATTAAGACAAGCCACTATTTGACGCCACAGTCTAACCATCTGTCTCTCTCCAAATC
AAATTCGGTGTCCCTGGTGCCTCCAGGTTCTTCTCATACGCTTCCTAGAAGAGCACAGTCCCTTAAAGCA
CCCTCTATTGCTACAATTAAAAGTCTAGCAGATTGTAACTTTAGTTACACAAGTTCTAGAGATGCTTTTG
GCTATGCTACACTGAAAAGACTACAGCAACAAAGAATGCATCCATCCTTATCTCACTCTGAAGCTTTGGC
ATCTCCAGCAAAAGATGTGCTATTTACTGATACCATCACCATGAAGGCCAACAGTTTTGAGTCCAGATTA
ACACCAAGCAGGTTCATGAAAGCCTTAAGTTATGCATCATTAGATAAAGAAGATTTATTGAGTCCTATTA
ATCAAAATACCCTGCAACGATCTTCCTCAGTGCGGTCCATGGTGTCCAGTGCCACATATGGGGGTTCAGA
TGATTACATTGGTCTTGCTCTCCCGGTGGATATAAATGATATATTCCAGGTAAAGGATATTCCCTATTTT
CAGACAAAAAACATACCACCACATGATGATCGAGGTGCAAGAGCATTTGCCCATGATGCAGGAGGTCTTC
CATCTGGAACTGGAGGTCTTGTAAAAAATTCTTTTCACTTGCTACGACAGCAGATGAGTCTTACGGAAAT
AATGAATTCAATCCATTCAGATGCCTCTCTGTTTTTAGAAAGTACAGAAGACACTGGACTACAGGAACAT
ACAGATGATAACTGCCTTTATTGTGTCTGTATTGAAATTCTGGGTTTCCAGCCCAGCAACCAACTGAGTG
CAATATGTAGTCATTCAGACTTTCAAGATATTCCATATTCTGATTGGTGTGAGCAGACTATCCATAATCC
TTTAGAAGTGGTTCCCTCTAAGTTTTCGGGGATTTCTGGATGCAGTGATGGGGTGTCTCAAGAAGGCTCA
GCTAGCAGCACCAAAAGCACAGAATTGTTACTAGGTGTTAAAACAATTCCAGATGATACACCAATGTGCC
GTATACTCCTTCGCAAAGAAGTTCTAAGATTAGTCATTAATTTGAGTAGTTCAGTTTCAACTAAATGTCA
TGAGACTGGGCTTTTAACAATTAAGGAGAAGTATCCTCAAACATTTGATGACATATGCCTTTACTCTGAG
GTTTCCCATTTGCTGTCACACTGCACATTCAGACTTCCGTGTCGGAGGTTCATACAAGAATTATTTCAAG
ATGTACAGTTTCTACAAATGCATGAAGAAGCAGAGGCTGTGTTGGCAACACCACCAAAGCAACCTATAGT
TGATACATCTGCTGAATCCTGACCTCATATTTATGATGGATATAGATACATACTATATATATTCATATTT
GTGGATTTCCTAAAAGCCTCAGAAAATACGACTGACTAGGCAGCAAAGACAGGAGTATCTTCTGTACACT
GTTCCGCAGTTACTGGTACATGAACAGTTGGAACTGCTGACTTTCCTAACCAAAACAACTTCCTTCTCTC
CTTTGTTGAGCCTTTTGAGGGGTTCATGATTCATTACCACAGTTTTAAGAGTTTCAGTTACCATTGTATG
CAAGAGCCAAGCACTGAATACCTACATAGGTTTTCTATTTTCTTTCATTTTAAAAGCGTAATGACAGTGG
AACAATAATGGGATATGCAGAAGCACCCTTCACAAGTTATTTCTGAATGATTTTTAGGGTAAATAATACA
GATGCCTTGTTTGTTAACTAACTTGTGGAAAGCAGGAATCAGTGTCTCTAAGGCTGCATCCTATTACCAC
AATGGGGTGTGCTATAACTGCTGGTATTAGAGAGGGAACTTTGGCCCTTTCACGTTTTTCTTAATGTTTG
TAACACTACTTCAGAGGTTTATAACCTCAAAGCAGAAGAAGAGCCTCAACAACCCGGGCGGCCGCTAAGT
AAGTAAGGATCCCCAGCTTGGCCGCCATGGCCCAACTTGTTTATTGCAGCTTATAATGGTTACAAATAAA
GCAATAGCATCACAAATTTCACAAATAAAGCATTTTTTTCACTGCATTCTAGTTGTGGTTTGTCCAAACT
CATCAATGTATCTTATCATGTCTGGATCGGGAATTAATTCGGCGCAGCACCATGGCCTGAAATAACCTCT
GAAAGAGGAACTTGGTTAGGTACCTTCTGAGGCGGAAAGAACCAGCTGTGGAATGTGTGTCAGTTAGGGT
GTGGAAAGTCCCCAGGCTCCCCAGCAGGCAGAAGTATGCAAAGCATGCATCTCAATTAGTCAGCAACCAG
GTGTGGAAAGTCCCCAGGCTCCCCAGCAGGCAGAAGTATGCAAAGCATGCATCTCAATTAGTCAGCAACC
ATAGTCCCGCCCCTAACTCCGCCCATCCCGCCCCTAACTCCGCCCAGTTCCGCCCATTCTCCGCCCCATG
GCTGACTAATTTTTTTTATTTATGCAGAGGCCGAGGCCGCCTCGGCCTCTGAGCTATTCCAGAAGTAGTG
AGGAGGCTTTTTTGGAGGCCTAGGCTTTTGCAAAAAGCTGTTAACAGCTTGGCACTGGCCGTCGTTTTAC
AACGTCGTGACTGGGAAAACCCTGGCGTTACCCAACTTAATCGCCTTGCAGCACATCCCCCTTTCGCCAG
CTGGCGTAATAGCGAAGAGGCCCGCACCGATCGCCCTTCCCAACAGTTGCGCAGCCTGAATGGCGAATGG
CGCCTGATGCGGTATTTTCTCCTTACGCATCTGTGCGGTATTTCACACCGCATA
[142 nt withheld, positions 8665-8806]
C
[141 nt withheld, positions 8808-8948]
CCTTTGACGTTGGAGTCCACGTTCTTT
[37 nt withheld, positions 8976-9012]
ACCCTATCTCGGGCTATTCTTTTGATTTATAAGGGATTTTGCCGATTTCGGCCTATTGGTTAAAAAATGA
GCTGATTTAACAAAAATTTAACGCGAATTTTAACAAAATATTAACGTTTACAATTTTATGGTGCACTCTC
AGTACAATCTGCTCTGATGCCGCATAGTTAAGCCAGCCCCGACACCCGCCAACACCCGCTGACGCGCCCT
GACGGGCTTGTCTGCTCCCGGCATCCGCTTACAGACAAGCTGTGACCGTCTCCGGGAGCTGCATGTGTCA
GAGGTTTTCACCGTCATCACCGAAACGCGCGAGACGAAAGGGCCTCGTGATACGCCTATTTTTATAGGTT
AATGTCATGATAATAATGGTTTCTTAGACGTCAGGTGGCACTTTTCGGGGAAATGTGCGCGGAACCCCTA
TTTGTTTATTTTTCTAAATACATTCAAATATGTATCCGCTCATGAGACAATAACCCTGATAAATGCTTCA
ATAATATTGAAAAAGGAAGAGTATGAGTATTCAACATTTCCGTGTCGCCCTTATTCCCTTTTTTGCGGCA
TTTTGCCTTCCTGTTTTTGCTCACCCAGAAACGCTGGTGAAAGTAAAAGATGCTGAAGATCAGTTGGGTG
CACGAGTGGGTTACATCGAACTGGATCTCAACAGCGGTAAGATCCTTGAGAGTTTTCGCCCCGAAGAACG
TTTTCCAATGATGAGCACTTTTAAAGTTCTGCTATGTGGCGCGGTATTATCCCGTATTGACGCCGGGCAA
GAGCAACTCGGTCGCCGCATACACTATTCTCAGAATGACTTGGTTGAGTACTCACCAGTCACAGAAAAGC
ATCTTACGGATGGCATGACAGTAAGAGAATTATGCAGTGCTGCCATAACCATGAGTGATAACACTGCGGC
CAACTTACTTCTGACAACGATCGGAGGACCGAAGGAGCTAACCGCTTTTTTGCACAACATGGGGGATCAT
GTAACTCGCCTTGATCGTTGGGAACCGGAGCTGAATGAAGCCATACCAAACGACGAGCGTGACACCACGA
TGCCTGTAGCAATGGCAACAACGTTGCGCAAACTATTAACTGGCGAACTACTTACTCTAGCTTCCCGGCA
ACAATTAATAGACTGGATGGAGGCGGATAAAGTTGCAGGACCACTTCTGCGCTCGGCCCTTCCGGCTGGC
TGGTTTATTGCTGATAAATCTGGAGCCGGTGAGCGTGGGTCTCGCGGTATCATTGCAGCACTGGGGCCAG
ATGGTAAGCCCTCCCGTATCGTAGTTATCTACACGACGGGGAGTCAGGCAACTATGGATGAACGAAATAG
ACAGATCGCTGAGATAGGTGCCTCACTGATTAAGCATTGGTAACTGTCAGACCAAGTTTACTCATATATA
CTTTAGATTGATTTAAAACTTCATTTTTAATTTAAAAGGATCTAGGTGAAGATCCTTTTTGATAATCTCA
TGACCAAAATCCCTTAACGTGAGTTTTCGTTCCACTGAGCGTCAGACCCCGTAGAAAAGATCAAAGGATC
TTCTTGAGATCCTTTTTTTCTGCGCGTAATCTGCTGCTTGCAAACAAAAAAACCACCGCTACCAGCGGTG
GTTTGTTTGCCGGATCAAGAGCTACCAACTCTTTTTCCGAAGGTAACTGGCTTCAGCAGAGCGCAGATAC
CAAATACTGTTCTTCTAGTGTAGCCGTAGTTAGGCCACCACTTCAAGAACTCTGTAGCACCGCCTACATA
CCTCGCTCTGCTAATCCTGTTACCAGTGGCTGCTGCCAGTGGCGATAAGTCGTGTCTTACCGGGTTGGAC
TCAAGACGATAGTTACCGGATAAGGCGCAGCGGTCGGGCTGAACGGGGGGTTCGTGCACACAGCCCAGCT
TGGAGCGAACGACCTACACCGAACTGAGATACCTACAGCGTGAGCTATGAGAAAGCGCCACGCTTCCCGA
AGGGAGAAAGGCGGACAGGTATCCGGTAAGCGGCAGGGTCGGAACAGGAGAGCGCACGAGGGAGCTTCCA
GGGGGAAACGCCTGGTATCTTTATAGTCCTGTCGGGTTTCGCCACCTCTGACTTGAGCGTCGATTTTTGT
GATGCTCGTCAGGGGGGCGGAGCCTATGGAAAAACGCCAGCAACGCGGCCTTTTTACGGTTCCTGGCCTT
TTGCTGGCCTTTTGCTCACATGTTCTTTCCTGCGTTATCCCCTGATTCTGTGGATAACCGTATTACCGCC
TTTGAGTGAGCTGATACCGCTCGCCGCAGCCGA
Features (pLannotate 1.2.2; 22 found; start..end, strand, type, name):
      1..40      +  rep_origin     RSF ori (fragment): Plasmids containing the RSF 1030 origin of replication can be propagated in E. coli cells that contain additional plasmids with compatible origins.
     42..134     +  CDS            lacI (fragment): lac repressor; lacI; The lac repressor binds to the lac operator to inhibit transcription in E. coli. This inhibition can be relieved by adding lactose or isopropyl-β-D-thiogalactopyranoside (IPTG).
    147..168     +  protein_bind   CAP binding site: CAP binding activates transcription in the presence of cAMP. E. coli catabolite activator protein
    183..213     +  promoter       lac promoter: promoter for the E. coli lac operon
    217..239     +  protein_bind   lac operator (fragment): The lac repressor binds to the lac operator to inhibit transcription in E. coli. This inhibition can be relieved by adding lactose or isopropyl-β-D-thiogalactopyranoside (IPTG). lac repressor encoded by lacI
    290..669     +  enhancer       CMV enhancer: human cytomegalovirus immediate early enhancer
    670..873     +  promoter       CMV promoter: human cytomegalovirus (CMV) immediate early promoter
   1009..1052    +  intron         CMV intron (fragment): modified intron A from human cytomegalovirus
   1104..1122    +  promoter       SP6 promoter: promoter for bacteriophage SP6 RNA polymerase
   1126..1163    +  CDS            IgH signal sequence (fragment): signal sequence from the mouse immunoglobulin heavy chain variable region
   1314..2030    +  CDS            EYFP: EYFP is a basic (constitutively fluorescent) green/yellow fluorescent protein published in 1996, derived from Aequorea victoria. It is reported to be a very rapidly-maturing weak dimer with high acid sensitivity.
   2106..7229    +  CDS            RICTOR: RICTR_HUMAN - Also known as KIAA1999 From Homo sapiens (Human).
   7874..8008    +  polyA_signal   SV40 poly(A) signal: SV40 polyadenylation signal
   8077..8434    +  promoter       SV40 promoter: SV40 enhancer and early promoter
   8453..8607    +  CDS            lacZα (fragment): LacZα fragment of β-galactosidase; lacZ fragment
   8613..8664    -  misc_feature   bom (fragment): basis of mobility region from pBR322
   8683..9063    +  rep_origin     M13 ori (sequence partly withheld): M13 bacteriophage origin of replication; arrow indicates direction of (+) strand synthesis
   9139..9188    -  misc_feature   bom (fragment): basis of mobility region from pBR322
   9290..9325    -  CDS            rop (fragment): Rop protein, which maintains plasmids at low copy number; rop
   9420..9524    +  promoter       AmpR promoter: bla
   9525..10385   +  CDS            AmpR: β-lactamase; bla; confers resistance to ampicillin, carbenicillin, and related antibiotics
  10556..11144   +  rep_origin     ori: high-copy-number ColE1/pMB1/pBR322/pUC origin of replication
