[The description below was written by a language model from this plasmid's Addgene catalogue record and pLannotate feature annotations shown in this document.]
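Description:
pRK5-HA-YFP-rictor is a mammalian expression plasmid of about 11.3 kb, built on the pRK5 backbone, that produces human RICTOR (RPTOR-independent companion of mTOR, the defining subunit of mTOR complex 2; also known as AVO3 or PIA) carrying HA and YFP tags at its N-terminus. It is propagated in E. coli through a high-copy ColE1/pUC-type origin and selected with ampicillin via the β-lactamase gene and its own promoter. An M13 phage origin is also present. The short annotated fragments of lacI, lacZα, rop, bom and an RSF origin appear to be backbone remnants rather than functional parts.

Expression is driven by the human cytomegalovirus immediate-early enhancer and promoter, followed by a fragment of the CMV intron and an SP6 promoter that serves as a sequencing primer site and could support in vitro transcription. Downstream lie the EYFP coding sequence and then the roughly 5.1 kb RICTOR open reading frame, terminated by an SV40 polyadenylation signal. The HA epitope listed in the catalogue entry is not annotated separately in the feature table; it presumably sits upstream of EYFP, but the record does not show its position. A brief match to an immunoglobulin heavy-chain signal sequence just after SP6 is only a fragment and may be an annotation artefact. An SV40 enhancer/early promoter region sits after the poly(A) signal, and no mammalian selection marker is annotated, which suits transient transfection.

The associated work concerns the stoichiometry and assembly of mTOR complexes studied by single-molecule pulldown. In that setting, an epitope tag can serve for capture or detection and the fluorescent protein for counting subunits by imaging.
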