Addgene plasmid #73387: pRK5-HA-YFP-rictor
Purpose: Expresses HA and YFP tagged Rictor
Depositing lab: Jie Chen & Taekjip Ha. Depositing organization: University of Illinois at Urbana-Champaign. Publication: Stoichiometry and assembly of mTOR complexes revealed by single-molecule pulldown. Jain A, Arauz E, Aggarwal V, Ikon N, Chen J, Ha T. Proc Natl Acad Sci U S A. 2014 Dec 16;111(50):17833-8. doi: 10.1073/pnas.1419425111. Epub 2014 Dec 1. PubMed 25453101.
Backbone
  Vector backbone: pRK5
  Vector type: Mammalian Expression
Growth in bacteria
  Bacterial resistance: Ampicillin, 100 μg/mL
  Growth temperature: 37°C
  Growth strain: DH5alpha
  Copy number: Unknown
Gene/Insert
  Gene/Insert name: RPTOR Independent Companion Of MTOR, Complex 2 (alt names: AVO3; PIA)
  Species: H. sapiens (human)
  Entrez Gene: RICTOR (a.k.a. AVO3, PIA, hAVO3)
  Promoter: CMV
  Tag / fusion protein: HA (N terminal on insert); YFP (N terminal on insert)
  Cloning method: Unknown
  Sequencing primers: 5′ SP6; 3′ SV40pA-R
Terms and licenses: Academic/Nonprofit Terms; Industry Terms: Not Available to Industry
How to cite: pRK5-HA-YFP-rictor was a gift from Jie Chen & Taekjip Ha (Addgene plasmid # 73387 ; http://n2t.net/addgene:73387 ; RRID:Addgene_73387)
