>Addgene plasmid #73387 | pRK5-HA-YFP-rictor | addgene partial sequence | sequence record 138387 | SP6 5'-ATTTAGGTGACACTATAG-3'
GGTGTCCACTCCCAGGTCCAACTGCACCTCGGTTCTATCGATTGAATTCCCGAACCGACAGTCGGTCTCT
TCACCAAGGCCATTCGCGCCACCATGGGCTACCCCTATGATGTGCCTGACTACGCAGATCGCAATGGTGG
TGGTGGTGGACCGGTCGCCACCATGGTGAGCAAGGGCGAGGAGCTGTTCACCGGGGTGGTGCCCATCCTG
GTCGAGCTGGACGGCGACGTAAACGGCCACAAGTTCAGCGTGTCCGGCGAGGGCGAGGGCGATGCCACCT
ACGGCAAGCTGACCCTGAAGTTCATCTGCACCACCGGCAAGCTGCCCGTGCCCTGGCCCACCCTCGTGAC
CACCTTCGGCTACGGCCTGCAGTGCTTCGCCCGCTACCCCGACCACATGAAGCAGCACGACTTCTTCAAG
TCCGCCATGCCCGAAGGCTACGTCCAGGAGCGCACCATCTTCTTCAAGGACGACGGCAACTACAAGACCC
GCGCCGAGGTGAAGTTCGAGGGCGACACCCTGGTGAACCGCATCGAGCTGAAGGGCATCGACTTCAAGGA
GGACGGCAACATCCTGGGGCACAAGCTGGAGTACAACTACAACAGCCACAACGTCTATATCATGGCCGAC
AAGCAGAAGAACGGCATCAAGGTGAACTTCAAGATCCGCCACAACATCGAGGACGGCAGCGTGCAGCTCG
CCGACCACTACCAGCAGAACACCCCCATCGGCGACGGCCCCGTGCTGCTGCCCGACAACCACTACCTGAG
CTACCAGTCCGCCCTGAGCAAAGACCCCAACGAGAAGCGCGATCACATGGTCCTGCTGGAGTTCGTGACC
GCCGCCGGGATCACTCTCGGCATGGACGAGCTGTACAAGTCCGGACTC
