>Addgene plasmid #73387 | pRK5-HA-YFP-rictor | addgene partial sequence | sequence record 138389 | SV40pA-R 5'-GAAATTTGTGATGCTATTGC-3'
TAACAGTTGGGCCATGGCGGCCAAGCTGGGGATCCTTACTTACTTAGCGGCCGCCCGGGTTGTTGAGGCT
CTTCTTCTGCTTTGAGGTTATAAACCTCTGAAGTAGTGTTACAAACATTAAGAAAAACGTGAAAGGGCCA
AAGTTCCCTCTCTAATACCAGCAGTTATAGCACACCCCATTGTGGTAATAGGATGCAGCCTTAGAGACAC
TGATTCCTGCTTTCCACAAGTTAGTTAACAAACAAGGCATCTGTATTATTTACCCTAAAAATCATTCAGA
AATAACTTGTGAAGGGTGCTTCTGCATATCCCATTATTGTTCCACTGTCATTACGCTTTTAAAATGAAAG
AAAATAGAAAACCTATGTAGGTATTCAGTGCTTGGCTCTTGCATACAATGGTAACTGAAACTCTTAAAAC
TGTGGTAATGAATCATGAACCCCTCAAAAGGCTCAACAAAGGAGAGAAGGAAGTTGTTTTGGTTAGGAAA
GTCAGCAGTTCCAACTGTTCATGTACCAGTAACTGCGGAACAGTGTACAGAAGATACTCCTGTCTTTGCT
GCCTAGTCAGTCGTATTTTCTGAGGCTTTTAGGAAATCCACAAATATGAATATATATAGTATGTATCTAT
ATCCATCATAAATATGAGGTCAGGATTCAGCAGATGTATCAACTATAGGTTGCTTTGGTGGTGTTGCCAA
CACAGCCTCTGCTTCTTCATGCATTTGTAGAAACTGTACATCTTGAAATAATTCTTGTATGAACCTCCGA
CACGGAAGTCTGAATGTGCAGTGTGACAGCAAATGGGAAACCTCAGAGTAAAGGCATATGTCATCAAATG
TTTGAGGATACTTCTCCTTAATTGTTAAAA
